>Addgene plasmid #242495 | pOP775 | addgene full sequence | sequence record 484472 | Addgene NGS Result
GTATACACTCCGCTATCGCTACGTGACTGGGTCATGGCTGCGCCCCGACACCCGCCAACACCCGCTGACG
CGCCCTGACGGGCTTGTCTGCTCCCGGCATCCGCTTACAGACAAGCTGTGACCGTCTCCGGGAGCTGCAT
GTGTCAGAGGTTTTCACCGTCATCACCGAAACGCGCGAGGCAGGATCTCGATCCCGCGAAATTAATACGA
CTCACTATAGGGAGACCACAACGGTTTCCCTCTAGTGCCGGCTCCGGAGAGCTCCAATTGGAATTCGCTA
GCTCTAGAAATAATTTTGTTTAACTTTAAGAAGGAGATATACATAATATGTCCCCTATACTAGGTTATTG
GAAAATTAAGGGCCTTGTGCAACCCACTCGACTTCTTTTGGAATATCTTGAAGAAAAATATGAAGAGCAT
TTGTATGAGCGCGATGAAGGTGATAAATGGCGAAACAAAAAGTTTGAATTGGGTTTGGAGTTTCCCAATC
TTCCTTATTATATTGATGGTGATGTTAAATTAACACAGTCTATGGCCATCATACGTTATATAGCTGACAA
GCACAACATGTTGGGTGGTTGTCCAAAAGAGCGTGCAGAGATTTCAATGCTTGAAGGAGCGGTTTTGGAT
ATTAGATACGGTGTTTCGAGAATTGCATATAGTAAAGACTTTGAAACTCTCAAAGTTGATTTTCTTAGCA
AGCTACCTGAAATGCTGAAAATGTTCGAAGATCGTTTATGTCATAAAACATATTTAAATGGTGATCATGT
AACCCATCCTGACTTCATGTTGTATGACGCTCTTGATGTTGTTTTATACATGGACCCAATGTGCCTGGAT
GCGTTCCCAAAATTAGTTTGTTTTAAAAAACGTATTGAAGCTATCCCACAAATTGATAAGTACTTGAAAT
CCAGCAAGTATATAGCATGGCCTTTGCAGGGCTGGCAAGCCACGTTTGGTGGTGGCGACCATCCTCCAAA
ATCGGATTCTTCTGGTTCCGAAAACCTGTATTTCCAGGGCTCCCATATGAGTACTTTAGCGGAAGTTTAT
ACTATTATTGAGGACGCCGAACAGGAATGTCGAAAAGGAGATTTTACAAATGCAAAAGCGAAGTATCAAG
AAGCCATTGAAGTTTTAGGTCCGCAGAACGAGAATTTGTCTCAAAATAAATTAAGTTCTGACGTTACGCA
AGCCATTGACCTATTAAAACAGGACATTACAGCCAAAATCCAAGAATTGGAACTTTTGATTGAAAAGCAG
TAGGGATCCAGATCTAAGCTTGGTACCACGCGTGCGCGCTGATCCGGCTGCTAACAAAGCCCGAAAGGAA
GCTGAGTTGGCTGCTGCCACCGCTGAGCAATAACTAGCATAACCCCTTGGGGCCTCTAAACGGGTCTTGA
GGGGTTTTTTGCTGAAAGGAGGAACTATAGCCGGATAATTCTTGAAGACGAAAGGGCCTCGTGATACGCC
TATTTTTATAGGTTAATGTCATGATAATAATGGTTTCTTAGACGTCAGGTGGCACTTTTCGGGGAAATGT
GCGCGGAACCCCTATTTGTTTATTTTTCTAAATACATTCAAATATGTATCCGCTCATGAGACAATAACCC
TGATAAATGCTTCAATAATATTGAAAAAGGAAGAGTATGAGTATTCAACATTTCCGTGTCGCCCTTATTC
CCTTTTTTGCGGCATTTTGCCTTCCTGTTTTTGCTCACCCAGAAACGCTGGTGAAAGTAAAAGATGCTGA
AGATCAGTTGGGTGCACGAGTGGGTTACATCGAACTGGATCTCAACAGCGGTAAGATCCTTGAGAGTTTT
CGCCCCGAAGAACGTTTTCCAATGATGAGCACTTTTAAAGTTCTGCTATGTGGCGCGGTATTATCCCGTG
TTGACGCCGGGCAAGAGCAACTCGGTCGCCGCATACACTATTCTCAGAATGACTTGGTTGAGTACTCACC
AGTCACAGAAAAGCATCTTACGGATGGCATGACAGTAAGAGAATTATGCAGTGCTGCCATAACCATGAGT
GATAACACTGCGGCCAACTTACTTCTGACAACGATCGGAGGACCGAAGGAGCTAACCGCTTTTTTGCACA
ACATGGGGGATCATGTAACTCGCCTTGATCGTTGGGAACCGGAGCTGAATGAAGCCATACCAAACGACGA
GCGTGACACCACGATGCCTGCAGCAATGGCAACAACGTTGCGCAAACTATTAACTGGCGAACTACTTACT
CTAGCTTCCCGGCAACAATTAATAGACTGGATGGAGGCGGATAAAGTTGCAGGACCACTTCTGCGCTCGG
CCCTTCCGGCTGGCTGGTTTATTGCTGATAAATCTGGAGCCGGTGAGCGTGGGTCTCGCGGTATCATTGC
AGCACTGGGGCCAGATGGTAAGCCCTCCCGTATCGTAGTTATCTACACGACGGGGAGTCAGGCAACTATG
GATGAACGAAATAGACAGATCGCTGAGATAGGTGCCTCACTGATTAAGCATTGGTAACTGTCAGACCAAG
TTTACTCATATATACTTTAGATTGATTTAAAACTTCATTTTTAATTTAAAAGGATCTAGGTGAAGATCCT
TTTTGATAATCTCATGACCAAAATCCCTTAACGTGAGTTTTCGTTCCACTGAGCGTCAGACCCCGTAGAA
AAGATCAAAGGATCTTCTTGAGATCCTTTTTTTCTGCGCGTAATCTGCTGCTTGCAAACAAAAAAACCAC
CGCTACCAGCGGTGGTTTGTTTGCCGGATCAAGAGCTACCAACTCTTTTTCCGAAGGTAACTGGCTTCAG
CAGAGCGCAGATACCAAATACTGTCCTTCTAGTGTAGCCGTAGTTAGGCCACCACTTCAAGAACTCTGTA
GCACCGCCTACATACCTCGCTCTGCTAATCCTGTTACCAGTGGCTGCTGCCAGTGGCGATAAGTCGTGTC
TTACCGGGTTGGACTCAAGACGATAGTTACCGGATAAGGCGCAGCGGTCGGGCTGAACGGGGGGTTCGTG
CACACAGCCCAGCTTGGAGCGAACGACCTACACCGAACTGAGATACCTACAGCGTGAGCTATGAGAAAGC
GCCACGCTTCCCGAAGGGAGAAAGGCGGACAGGTATCCGGTAAGCGGCAGGGTCGGAACAGGAGAGCGCA
CGAGGGAGCTTCCAGGGGGAAACGCCTGGTATCTTTATAGTCCTGTCGGGTTTCGCCACCTCTGACTTGA
GCGTCGATTTTTGTGATGCTCGTCAGGGGGGCGGAGCCTATGGAAAAACGCCAGCAACGCGGCCTTTTTA
CGGTTCCTGGCCTTTTGCTGGCCTTTTGCTCACATGTTCTTTCCTGCGTTATCCCCTGATTCTGTGGATA
ACCGTATTACCGCCTTTGAGTGAGCTGATACCGCTCGCCGCAGCCGAACGACCGAGCGCAGCGAGTCAGT
GAGCGAGGAAGCGGAAGAGCGCCTGATGCGGTATTTTCTCCTTACGCATCTGTGCGGTATTTCACACCGC
AATGGTGCACTCTCAGTACAATCTGCTCTGATGCCGCATAGTTAAGCCA
Features (pLannotate 1.2.2; 12 found; start..end, strand, type, name):
    144..183     -  CDS            rop (fragment): Rop protein, which maintains plasmids at low copy number; rop
    203..221     +  promoter       T7 promoter: promoter for bacteriophage T7 RNA polymerase
    295..317     +  RBS            RBS: efficient ribosome binding site from bacteriophage T7 gene 10 (Olins and Rangwala, 1989)
    328..981     +  CDS            GST26_SCHJA: Experimental evidence at protein level: Swiss-Prot protein existence level 1. GST isoenzymes appear to play a central role in the parasite detoxification system. Other functions are also suspected including a role in increasing the solubility of haematin in the parasite gut. From Schistosoma japonicum (Blood fluke).
   1000..1020    +  CDS            TEV site: tobacco etch virus (TEV) protease recognition and cleavage site
   1027..1260    +  CDS            ATG38 (fragment): ATG38_YEAST - Experimental evidence at protein level: Swiss-Prot protein existence level 1. Autophagy-related protein required for cytoplasm to vacuole transport (Cvt) and autophagy as a part of the autophagy-specific VPS34 PI3-kinase complex I. This complex is essential to recruit the ATG8- phosphatidylinositol conjugate and the ATG12-ATG5 conjugate to the pre- autophagosomal structure. ATG38 is required for the integrity of the active PI3-kinase complex I by maintaining an association between VPS15-VPS34 and ATG1P-VPS30 subcomplexes. From Saccharomyces cerevisiae (strain ATCC 204508 / S288c)
   1307..1356    +  CDS            SET1 (fragment): solubility-enhancement tag derived from T7 phage gene 10B
   1364..1411    +  terminator     T7 terminator: transcription terminator for bacteriophage T7 RNA polymerase
   1542..1646    +  promoter       AmpR promoter: bla
   1647..2507    +  CDS            AmpR: β-lactamase; bla; confers resistance to ampicillin, carbenicillin, and related antibiotics
   2678..3266    +  rep_origin     ori: high-copy-number ColE1/pMB1/pBR322/pUC origin of replication
   3452..42      -  misc_feature   bom (across the origin): basis of mobility region from pBR322
