[The description below was written by a language model from this plasmid's Addgene catalogue record and pLannotate feature annotations shown in this document.]
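Description:
pOP775 is a small (about 3.5 kb) bacterial expression plasmid built on the pOP backbone for producing the N-terminal fragment of budding yeast Atg38 as a GST fusion in E. coli. It is maintained through a ColE1/pMB1-type origin of replication and selected with ampicillin via a β-lactamase gene driven by its own promoter. A pBR322-derived bom (basis of mobility) region and a short remnant of the rop gene are also annotated. The catalogue lists the plasmid as low copy, although only a fragment of rop is detected in the sequence.

The expression cassette is a classic T7 arrangement: a T7 promoter followed by the strong ribosome binding site from phage T7 gene 10 drives a single open reading frame, and a T7 terminator closes the unit. Expression therefore needs a host that supplies T7 RNA polymerase. No lac operator or lacI gene is annotated. The reading frame begins with Schistosoma japonicum glutathione S-transferase, followed by a TEV protease recognition site and then residues 1–78 of S. cerevisiae ATG38 (YLR211C). This layout allows affinity capture of the fusion on glutathione resin and optional removal of GST by TEV cleavage. A short hit to a T7 gene 10-derived sequence lies between the insert and the terminator and is most likely backbone sequence rather than part of the expressed protein, though the record does not clarify this.

Atg38 is a subunit of the autophagy-specific Vps34 PI3-kinase complex I, where it helps hold the subcomplexes together. This construct was deposited with work characterising Atg38 and its mammalian counterpart NRBF2, and it suits recombinant production of the N-terminal region for biochemical, binding or structural studies.
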