Addgene plasmid #242495: pOP775
Purpose: Bacterial expression of GST-ScAtg38 (1-78)
Depositing lab: Roger Williams. Depositing organization: MRC Laboratory of Molecular Biology. Publication: Characterization of Atg38 and NRBF2, a fifth subunit of the autophagic Vps34/PIK3C3 complex. Ohashi Y, Soler N, Garcia Ortegon M, Zhang L, Kirsten ML, Perisic O, Masson GR, Burke JE, Jakobi AJ, Apostolakis AA, Johnson CM, Ohashi M, Ktistakis NT, Sachse C, Williams RL. Autophagy. 2016 Nov;12(11):2129-2144. doi: 10.1080/15548627.2016.1226736. Epub 2016 Sep 14. PubMed 27630019.
Backbone
  Vector backbone: pOP
  Vector type: Bacterial Expression
Growth in bacteria
  Bacterial resistance: Ampicillin, 100 μg/mL
  Growth temperature: 37°C
  Growth strain: DH5alpha
  Copy number: Low Copy
Gene/Insert
  Gene/Insert name: ATG38
  Species: S. cerevisiae (budding yeast)
  Mutation: aa 1-78 only
  Entrez Gene: YLR211C
  Tag / fusion protein: GST (N terminal on insert)
  Cloning method: Restriction Enzyme; 5′ cloning site unknown (unknown if destroyed)
Terms and licenses: Academic/Nonprofit Terms; Industry Terms: Not Available to Industry
How to cite: pOP775 was a gift from Roger Williams (Addgene plasmid # 242495 ; http://n2t.net/addgene:242495 ; RRID:Addgene_242495)
